Addgene plasmid #183912: pKSB-AeU6-1gRNA
Purpose: gRNA-expressing plasmid under Aedes aegypti AAEL017702 U6 promoter
Depositing lab: Eric Marois. Depositing organization: CNRS UPR 9022, INSERM U1257, Réponse immunitaire chez le moustique anophèle vecteur du paludisme. Publication: Combining two genetic sexing strains allows sorting of non-transgenic males for Aedes genetic control. Lutrat C, Burckbuchler M, Olmo RP, Beugnon R, Fontaine A, Akbari OS, Argiles-Herrero R, Baldet T, Bouyer J, Marois E. Commun Biol. 2023 Jun 16;6(1):646. doi: 10.1038/s42003-023-05030-7. PubMed 37328568.
Backbone
  Vector backbone: pKSB- (Addgene #62540)
  Backbone size w/o insert (bp): 2961
Growth in bacteria
  Bacterial resistance: Ampicillin, 100 μg/mL
  Growth temperature: 37°C
  Growth strain: DH5alpha
  Copy number: High Copy
Gene/Insert
  Gene/Insert name: gRNA scaffold for protospacer cloning into BbsI sites
  Promoter: Aedes aegypti U6 promoter (AAEL017702)
  Cloning method: Restriction Enzyme; 5′ cloning site BsaI (Golden Gate Cloning) (destroyed during cloning); 3′ cloning site BsaI (Golden Gate Cloning) (destroyed during cloning)
  Sequencing primers: 5′ M13F; 3′ M13R
Terms and licenses: Academic/Nonprofit Terms; Industry Terms: Not Available to Industry
Depositor comments: to express a gRNA in Aedes aegypti. Module can be incorporated in a GoldenGate assembly using the BsaI sites. Please visit https://doi.org/10.1101/2022.03.11.483912 for bioRxiv preprint.
How to cite: pKSB-AeU6-1gRNA was a gift from Eric Marois (Addgene plasmid # 183912 ; http://n2t.net/addgene:183912 ; RRID:Addgene_183912)
