[The description below was written by a language model from this plasmid's Addgene catalogue record and pLannotate feature annotations shown in this document.]
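Description:
pKSB-AeU6-1gRNA is a small (about 3.6 kb) guide RNA expression module built on the pKSB- backbone, a pBluescript-type cloning vector. It is propagated in E. coli as a high-copy plasmid from a ColE1/pUC origin and selected with ampicillin through the β-lactamase (AmpR) gene. The feature table also shows the usual pBluescript remnants: an f1 phage origin, lac promoter/operator with CAP site, lacZα and lacI fragments, and T3 and T7 promoters flanking two fragments of the multiple cloning site that bracket the insert.

The insert sits between those polylinker fragments. According to the catalogue entry, it consists of the Aedes aegypti U6 promoter from gene AAEL017702, an RNA polymerase III promoter suited to driving short, uncapped transcripts, followed by a Streptococcus pyogenes Cas9 guide RNA scaffold. The automated annotation detects only the tracrRNA-derived scaffold portion. The mosquito U6 promoter is not annotated, though it presumably occupies the unannotated stretch upstream of the scaffold. A target-specific protospacer is cloned into BbsI sites positioned ahead of the scaffold, producing a complete single guide RNA under U6 control.

The plasmid is intended for expressing a gRNA in Aedes aegypti for CRISPR/Cas9 work. No Cas9 is encoded, so the nuclease must come from another source. The record lists the BsaI sites used to build the plasmid as destroyed during cloning, yet the depositor also notes that the U6-gRNA module can be transferred into larger Golden Gate assemblies using BsaI sites. The associated publication concerns genetic sexing strains for sorting males in Aedes genetic control programmes.
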