Features (pLannotate 1.2.2; 14 found; start..end, strand, type, name):
     39..60      +  protein_bind   CAP binding site: CAP binding activates transcription in the presence of cAMP. E. coli catabolite activator protein
     75..105     +  promoter       lac promoter: promoter for the E. coli lac operon
    113..129     +  protein_bind   lac operator: The lac repressor binds to the lac operator to inhibit transcription in E. coli. This inhibition can be relieved by adding lactose or isopropyl-β-D-thiogalactopyranoside (IPTG). lac repressor encoded by lacI
    174..192     +  promoter       T3 promoter: promoter for bacteriophage T3 RNA polymerase
    204..268     -  misc_feature   MCS (fragment): pBluescript multiple cloning site
    788..855     +  misc_RNA       tracrRNA (fragment): trans-activating CRISPR RNA for the Streptococcus pyogenes CRISPR/Cas9 system
    896..942     -  misc_feature   MCS (fragment): pBluescript multiple cloning site
    951..969     -  promoter       T7 promoter: promoter for bacteriophage T7 RNA polymerase
    972..1129    +  CDS            lacZα (fragment): LacZα fragment of β-galactosidase; lacZ fragment
   1134..1562    +  rep_origin     f1 ori (sequence partly withheld): f1 bacteriophage origin of replication; arrow indicates direction of (+) strand synthesis
   1615..1719    +  promoter       AmpR promoter: bla
   1720..2580    +  CDS            AmpR: β-lactamase; bla; confers resistance to ampicillin, carbenicillin, and related antibiotics
   2751..3339    +  rep_origin     ori: high-copy-number ColE1/pMB1/pBR322/pUC origin of replication
   3522..26      +  CDS            lacI (fragment) (across the origin): lac repressor; lacI; The lac repressor binds to the lac operator to inhibit transcription in E. coli. This inhibition can be relieved by adding lactose or isopropyl-β-D-thiogalactopyranoside (IPTG).
>Addgene plasmid #183912 | pKSB-AeU6-1gRNA | addgene full sequence | sequence record 361374 | Addgene NGS Result
TTTCCCGACTGGAAAGCGGGCAGTGAGCGCAACGCAATTAATGTGAGTTAGCTCACTCATTAGGCACCCC
AGGCTTTACACTTTATGCTTCCGGCTCGTATGTTGTGTGGAATTGTGAGCGGATAACAATTTCACACAGG
AAACAGCTATGACCATGATTACGCCAAGCTCGAAATTAACCCTCACTAAAGGGAACAAAAGCTGGTACCG
GGCCCCCCCTCGAGGTCGACGGTATCGATAAGCTTGATATCGAATTCCTGCAGCCCGGTCTCATTCCATA
GTAAATATACTACAAATAATATTAATGTTCCATGAAAAAAGGAGTAAGAGTCTGGTAACCCTAGTGCACG
CAAATATCTCGCGGGCATATTTGGTTGCTGAGGTATATTTATATTTGAACGCCATGAGAAAAAGCGGAAG
AAATTGGCTCATGGCCGATTTTAAGGATATTTAAAAATTGTACAATGTACATATAATTAAACATCCGTTC
CTTCAATGTGTTCTTTTTTTTAAGCGTGTGTTAAAAGTTTGCTCTGGTGGTGAATTCACGCTCTACCCGT
TCAGGCAGCATTCATCGAAAAGCCCTATCTGCTCGCACACATTTACAAAATGCTGATTGCGTTGTGTGCT
GAATGGGTCACTCGTCCGTCACTGCTTGCTGTGTACACTGTACAGTTACGCAGTCTGTGCATCGCTAGAA
TCATATTTACGGAAAAGTATTATATATACCCAATGCGTTGCTCATCGGTTGCAGTCTTCGAGAAGACCTG
TTTCAGAGCTATGCTGGAAACAGCATAGCAAGTTGAAATAAGGCTAGTCCGTTATCAACTTGAAAAAGTG
GCACCGAGTCGGTGCTTTTTTTGTGGTTTTATTATTCGATAATTGTGGATAGAGACCGGGGGATCCACTA
GTTCTAGAGCGGCCGCCACCGCGGTGGAGCTCCAATTCGCCCTATAGTGAGTCGTATTACAATTCACTGG
CCGTCGTTTTACAACGTCGTGACTGGGAAAACCCTGGCGTTACCCAACTTAATCGCCTTGCAGCACATCC
CCCTTTCGCCAGCTGGCGTAATAGCGAAGAGGCCCGCACCGATCGCCCTTCCCAACAGTTGCGCAGCCTG
AATGGCGAATGGG
[124 nt withheld, positions 1134-1257]
C
[91 nt withheld, positions 1259-1349]
A
[49 nt withheld, positions 1351-1399]
CCTTTGACGTTGGAGTCCACGTTCTTT
[37 nt withheld, positions 1427-1463]
ACCCTATCTCGGTCTATTCTTTTGATTTATAAGGGATTTTGCCGATTTCGGCCTATTGGTTAAAAAATGA
GCTGATTTAACAAAAATTTAACGCGAATTTTAACAAAATATTAACGCTTACAATTTAGGTGGCACTTTTC
GGGGAAATGTGCGCGGAACCCCTATTTGTTTATTTTTCTAAATACATTCAAATATGTATCCGCTCATGAG
ACAATAACCCTGATAAATGCTTCAATAATATTGAAAAAGGAAGAGTATGAGTATTCAACATTTCCGTGTC
GCCCTTATTCCCTTTTTTGCGGCATTTTGCCTTCCTGTTTTTGCTCACCCAGAAACGCTGGTGAAAGTAA
AAGATGCTGAAGATCAGTTGGGTGCACGAGTGGGTTACATCGAACTGGATCTCAACAGCGGTAAGATCCT
TGAGAGTTTTCGCCCCGAAGAACGTTTTCCAATGATGAGCACTTTTAAAGTTCTGCTATGTGGCGCGGTA
TTATCCCGTATTGACGCCGGGCAAGAGCAACTCGGTCGCCGCATACACTATTCTCAGAATGACTTGGTTG
AGTACTCACCAGTCACAGAAAAGCATCTTACGGATGGCATGACAGTAAGAGAATTATGCAGTGCTGCCAT
AACCATGAGTGATAACACTGCGGCCAACTTACTTCTGACAACGATCGGAGGACCGAAGGAGCTAACCGCT
TTTTTGCACAACATGGGGGATCATGTAACTCGCCTTGATCGTTGGGAACCGGAGCTGAATGAAGCCATAC
CAAACGACGAGCGTGACACCACGATGCCTGTAGCAATGGCAACAACGTTGCGCAAACTATTAACTGGCGA
ACTACTTACTCTAGCTTCCCGGCAACAATTAATAGACTGGATGGAGGCGGATAAAGTTGCAGGACCACTT
CTGCGCTCGGCCCTTCCGGCTGGCTGGTTTATTGCTGATAAATCTGGAGCCGGTGAGCGTGGATCTCGCG
GTATCATTGCAGCACTGGGGCCAGATGGTAAGCCCTCCCGTATCGTAGTTATCTACACGACGGGGAGTCA
GGCAACTATGGATGAACGAAATAGACAGATCGCTGAGATAGGTGCCTCACTGATTAAGCATTGGTAACTG
TCAGACCAAGTTTACTCATATATACTTTAGATTGATTTAAAACTTCATTTTTAATTTAAAAGGATCTAGG
TGAAGATCCTTTTTGATAATCTCATGACCAAAATCCCTTAACGTGAGTTTTCGTTCCACTGAGCGTCAGA
CCCCGTAGAAAAGATCAAAGGATCTTCTTGAGATCCTTTTTTTCTGCGCGTAATCTGCTGCTTGCAAACA
AAAAAACCACCGCTACCAGCGGTGGTTTGTTTGCCGGATCAAGAGCTACCAACTCTTTTTCCGAAGGTAA
CTGGCTTCAGCAGAGCGCAGATACCAAATACTGTTCTTCTAGTGTAGCCGTAGTTAGGCCACCACTTCAA
GAACTCTGTAGCACCGCCTACATACCTCGCTCTGCTAATCCTGTTACCAGTGGCTGCTGCCAGTGGCGAT
AAGTCGTGTCTTACCGGGTTGGACTCAAGACGATAGTTACCGGATAAGGCGCAGCGGTCGGGCTGAACGG
GGGGTTCGTGCACACAGCCCAGCTTGGAGCGAACGACCTACACCGAACTGAGATACCTACAGCGTGAGCT
ATGAGAAAGCGCCACGCTTCCCGAAGGGAGAAAGGCGGACAGGTATCCGGTAAGCGGCAGGGTCGGAACA
GGAGAGCGCACGAGGGAGCTTCCAGGGGGAAACGCCTGGTATCTTTATAGTCCTGTCGGGTTTCGCCACC
TCTGACTTGAGCGTCGATTTTTGTGATGCTCGTCAGGGGGGCGGAGCCTATGGAAAAACGCCAGCAACGC
GGCCTTTTTACGGTTCCTGGCCTTTTGCTGGCCTTTTGCTCACATGTTCTTTCCTGCGTTATCCCCTGAT
TCTGTGGATAACCGTATTACCGCCTTTGAGTGAGCTGATACCGCTCGCCGCAGCCGAACGACCGAGCGCA
GCGAGTCAGTGAGCGAGGAAGCGGAAGAGCGCCCAATACGCAAACCGCCTCTCCCCGCGCGTTGGCCGAT
TCATTAATGCAGCTGGCACGACAGG
